Addgene plasmid #142252: TFORF1157
Purpose: Lentiviral vector for overexpressing transcription factor ORFs with unique 24-bp barcodes. Barcodes facilitate identification of transcription factors in pooled screens.
Depositing lab: Feng Zhang. Depositing organization: Broad Institute. Publication: A transcription factor atlas of directed differentiation. Joung J, Ma S, Tay T, Geiger-Schuller KR, Kirchgatterer PC, Verdine VK, Guo B, Arias-Garcia MA, Allen WE, Singh A, Kuksenko O, Abudayyeh OO, Gootenberg JS, Fu Z, Macrae RK, Buenrostro JD, Regev A, Zhang F. Cell. 2023 Jan 5;186(1):209-229.e26. doi: 10.1016/j.cell.2022.11.026. PubMed 36608654.
Backbone
  Vector backbone: pLX_TRC317
  Backbone manufacturer: Broad Institute Genetic Perturbation Platform
  Backbone size w/o insert (bp): 8264
  Vector type: Mammalian Expression, Lentiviral
  Selectable markers: Puromycin
Growth in bacteria
  Bacterial resistance: Ampicillin, 100 μg/mL
  Growth temperature: 37°C
  Growth strain: NEB Stable
  Copy number: High Copy
Gene/Insert
  Gene/Insert name: DMBX1
  Species: H. sapiens (human)
  Insert size (bp): 1235
  Entrez Gene: DMBX1 (a.k.a. MBX, OTX3, PAXB)
  Promoter: EF1a
  Cloning method: Unknown
  Sequencing primers: 5′ GGGTGGAGACTGAAGTTAGGCCAG; 3′ CACATAGCGTAAAAGGAGCAACATAG
Terms and licenses: Academic/Nonprofit Terms; Industry Terms: Not Available to Industry
Depositor comments: XM_017000289,XM_011540668,NM_172225,ENST00000360032 . The transcription factor ORF portion of this plasmid was synthesized by Genewiz. Please test multiple small colonies in case of plasmid recombination. To make this collection available in a timely manner, a portion of this collection was not fully sequenced by Addgene. If an Addgene verified full plasmid sequence is not available, please contact us prior to placing an order to request the full sequence.
How to cite: TFORF1157 was a gift from Feng Zhang (Addgene plasmid # 142252 ; http://n2t.net/addgene:142252 ; RRID:Addgene_142252)
