[The description below was written by a language model from this plasmid's Addgene catalogue record and pLannotate feature annotations shown in this document.]
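Description:
TFORF1157 is a lentiviral mammalian expression plasmid built on the pLX_TRC317 backbone. It carries the human transcription factor DMBX1 (also known as MBX, OTX3 or PAXB) as one member of a barcoded transcription factor ORF collection. The annotated sequence record is about 9.5 kb and is labelled a partial NGS result, so the feature table may not be fully verified. In bacteria the plasmid is maintained through a high-copy ColE1/pUC-type origin and selected with ampicillin via the β-lactamase gene. An f1 origin and remnants of a lacZα/lac promoter cloning region flanked by T7 and T3 promoters are also present. The depositor notes that the plasmid can recombine, which is common for LTR-containing vectors.

The viral cassette has a third-generation, self-inactivating layout. An RSV promoter drives a truncated HIV-1 5' LTR, followed by the Ψ packaging signal with a gag fragment, the Rev response element, a cPPT/CTS, and a ΔU3 3' LTR with a downstream SV40 polyadenylation signal. Within the transfer region, an SV40 early promoter/origin drives puromycin N-acetyltransferase for selection of transduced cells. Downstream, the strong constitutive EF-1α promoter drives the synthesized DMBX1 ORF. A WPRE follows the ORF to enhance transcript stability and expression. The catalogue states that each construct carries a unique 24-bp barcode, though this is not annotated in the feature table. A short U6 promoter fragment between the ORF and the WPRE is likely only a residual or primer-site sequence.

The construct is intended for lentiviral overexpression of DMBX1. It is particularly suited to pooled screens, such as directed differentiation studies, where barcode sequencing identifies which transcription factor each cell received.
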