Features (pLannotate 1.2.2; 31 found; start..end, strand, type, name):
      5..231     +  promoter       RSV promoter: Rous sarcoma virus enhancer/promoter
    232..412     +  LTR            5' LTR (truncated): truncated 5' long terminal repeat (LTR) from HIV-1
    459..584     +  misc_feature   HIV-1 Ψ: packaging signal of human immunodeficiency virus type 1
    568..931     +  CDS            HIV-1 gag (fragment): gag protein from human immunodeficiency virus 1; gag
   1077..1310    +  misc_feature   RRE: The Rev response element (RRE) of HIV-1 allows for Rev-dependent mRNA export from the nucleus to the cytoplasm.
   1687..1713    +  CDS            Rev (fragment): human immunodeficiency virus 1 (HIV-1) Rev protein; rev; enhances nuclear export of unspliced and incompletely spliced viral mRNAs
   1720..1743    +  promoter       SV40 promoter (fragment): SV40 early promoter
   1744..1815    +  promoter       SV40 promoter (fragment): SV40 enhancer and early promoter
   1839..1974    +  rep_origin     SV40 ori: SV40 origin of replication
   2020..2616    +  CDS            PuroR (fragment): puromycin N-acetyltransferase; pac from Streptomyces; confers resistance to puromycin
   2665..2782    +  misc_feature   cPPT/CTS: central polypurine tract and central termination sequence of HIV-1
   2847..2913    +  CDS            small t antigen (fragment): SV40 (simian virus 40) small t antigen
   2920..4098    +  promoter       EF-1α promoter: strong constitutive promoter for human elongation factor EF-1α
   4115..5245    +  CDS            DMBX1: DMBX1_HUMAN - Also known as MBX From Homo sapiens (Human).
   5261..5314    +  promoter       U6 promoter (fragment): RNA polymerase III promoter for human U6 snRNA
   5356..5944    +  misc_feature   WPRE: woodchuck hepatitis virus posttranscriptional regulatory element
   5995..6014    +  misc_feature   cPPT/CTS (fragment): central polypurine tract and central termination sequence of HIV-1
   6016..6249    +  LTR            3' LTR (ΔU3): self-inactivating 3' long terminal repeat (LTR) from HIV-1
   6327..6448    +  polyA_signal   SV40 poly(A) signal: SV40 polyadenylation signal
   6488..6623    +  rep_origin     SV40 ori: SV40 origin of replication
   6644..6662    -  promoter       T7 promoter: promoter for bacteriophage T7 RNA polymerase
   6670..6825    +  CDS            lacZα (fragment): LacZα fragment of β-galactosidase; lacZ fragment
   6830..7258    +  rep_origin     f1 ori (sequence partly withheld): f1 bacteriophage origin of replication; arrow indicates direction of (+) strand synthesis
   7311..7415    +  promoter       AmpR promoter: bla
   7416..8276    +  CDS            AmpR: β-lactamase; bla; confers resistance to ampicillin, carbenicillin, and related antibiotics
   8447..9035    +  rep_origin     ori: high-copy-number ColE1/pMB1/pBR322/pUC origin of replication
   9218..9310    +  CDS            lacI (fragment): lac repressor; lacI; The lac repressor binds to the lac operator to inhibit transcription in E. coli. This inhibition can be relieved by adding lactose or isopropyl-β-D-thiogalactopyranoside (IPTG).
   9323..9344    +  protein_bind   CAP binding site: CAP binding activates transcription in the presence of cAMP. E. coli catabolite activator protein
   9359..9389    +  promoter       lac promoter: promoter for the E. coli lac operon
   9397..9413    +  protein_bind   lac operator: The lac repressor binds to the lac operator to inhibit transcription in E. coli. This inhibition can be relieved by adding lactose or isopropyl-β-D-thiogalactopyranoside (IPTG). lac repressor encoded by lacI
   9458..9476    +  promoter       T3 promoter: promoter for bacteriophage T3 RNA polymerase
>Addgene plasmid #142252 | TFORF1157 | addgene full sequence | sequence record 397549 | Addgene Partial NGS Result
TTAATGTAGTCTTATGCAATACTCTTGTAGTCTTGCAACATGGTAACGATGAGTTAGCAACATGCCTTAC
AAGGAGAGAAAAAGCACCGTGCATGCCGATTGGTGGAAGTAAGGTGGTACGATCGTGCCTTATTAGGAAG
GCAACAGACGGGTCTGACATGGATTGGACGAACCACTGAATTGCCGCATTGCAGAGATATTGTATTTAAG
TGCCTAGCTCGATACATAAACGGGTCTCTCTGGTTAGACCAGATCTGAGCCTGGGAGCTCTCTGGCTAAC
TAGGGAACCCACTGCTTAAGCCTCAATAAAGCTTGCCTTGAGTGCTTCAAGTAGTGTGTGCCCGTCTGTT
GTGTGACTCTGGTAACTAGAGATCCCTCAGACCCTTTTAGTCAGTGTGGAAAATCTCTAGCAGTGGCGCC
CGAACAGGGACTTGAAAGCGAAAGGGAAACCAGAGGAGCTCTCTCGACGCAGGACTCGGCTTGCTGAAGC
GCGCACGGCAAGAGGCGAGGGGCGGCGACTGGTGAGTACGCCAAAAATTTTGACTAGCGGAGGCTAGAAG
GAGAGAGATGGGTGCGAGAGCGTCAGTATTAAGCGGGGGAGAATTAGATCGCGATGGGAAAAAATTCGGT
TAAGGCCAGGGGGAAAGAAAAAATATAAATTAAAACATATAGTATGGGCAAGCAGGGAGCTAGAACGATT
CGCAGTTAATCCTGGCCTGTTAGAAACATCAGAAGGCTGTAGACAAATACTGGGACAGCTACAACCATCC
CTTCAGACAGGATCAGAAGAACTTAGATCATTATATAATACAGTAGCAACCCTCTATTGTGTGCATCAAA
GGATAGAGATAAAAGACACCAAGGAAGCTTTAGACAAGATAGAGGAAGAGCAAAACAAAAGTAAGACCAC
CGCACAGCAAGCGGCCGCTGATCTTCAGACCTGGAGGAGGAGATATGAGGGACAATTGGAGAAGTGAATT
ATATAAATATAAAGTAGTAAAAATTGAACCATTAGGAGTAGCACCCACCAAGGCAAAGAGAAGAGTGGTG
CAGAGAGAAAAAAGAGCAGTGGGAATAGGAGCTTTGTTCCTTGGGTTCTTGGGAGCAGCAGGAAGCACTA
TGGGCGCAGCGTCAATGACGCTGACGGTACAGGCCAGACAATTATTGTCTGGTATAGTGCAGCAGCAGAA
CAATTTGCTGAGGGCTATTGAGGCGCAACAGCATCTGTTGCAACTCACAGTCTGGGGCATCAAGCAGCTC
CAGGCAAGAATCCTGGCTGTGGAAAGATACCTAAAGGATCAACAGCTCCTGGGGATTTGGGGTTGCTCTG
GAAAACTCATTTGCACCACTGCTGTGCCTTGGAATGCTAGTTGGAGTAATAAATCTCTGGAACAGATTTG
GAATCACACGACCTGGATGGAGTGGGACAGAGAAATTAACAATTACACAAGCTTAATACACTCCTTAATT
GAAGAATCGCAAAACCAGCAAGAAAAGAATGAACAAGAATTATTGGAATTAGATAAATGGGCAAGTTTGT
GGAATTGGTTTAACATAACAAATTGGCTGTGGTATATAAAATTATTCATAATGATAGTAGGAGGCTTGGT
AGGTTTAAGAATAGTTTTTGCTGTACTTTCTATAGTGAATAGAGTTAGGCAGGGATATTCACCATTATCG
TTTCAGACCCACCTCCCAACCCCGAGGGGACCCATGCATTGCATCTCAATTAGTCAGCAACCAGGTGTGG
AAAGTCCCCAGGCTCCCCAGCAGGCAGAAGTATGCAAAGCATGCGTCTCAATTAGTCAGCAACCATAGTC
CCGCCCCTAACTCCGCCCATCCCGCCCCTAACTCCGCCCAGTTCCGCCCATTCTCCGCCCCATGGCTGAC
TAATTTTTTTTATTTATGCAGAGGCCGAGGCCGCCTCGGCCTCTGAGCTATTCCAGAAGTAGTGAGGAGG
CTTTTTTGGAGGCCTAGGCTTTTGCAAAAAGCTTTCTAGAGGTACCACCGGAGCTTACCATGACCGAGTA
CAAGCCCACGGTGCGCCTCGCCACCCGCGACGACGTCCCCAGGGCCGTACGCACCCTCGCCGCCGCGTTC
GCCGACTACCCCGCCACGCGCCACACCGTCGATCCGGACCGCCACATCGAGCGGGTCACCGAGCTGCAAG
AACTCTTCCTCACGCGCGTCGGGCTCGACATCGGCAAGGTGTGGGTCGCGGACGACGGCGCCGCCGTGGC
GGTCTGGACCACGCCGGAGAGCGTCGAAGCGGGGGCGGTGTTCGCCGAGATCGGCCCGCGCATGGCCGAG
TTGAGCGGTTCCCGGCTGGCCGCGCAGCAACAGATGGAAGGCCTCCTGGCGCCGCACCGGCCCAAGGAGC
CCGCGTGGTTCCTGGCCACCGTCGGCGTCTCGCCCGACCACCAGGGCAAGGGTCTGGGCAGCGCCGTCGT
GCTCCCCGGAGTGGAGGCGGCCGAGCGCGCCGGGGTGCCCGCCTTCCTGGAGACCTCCGCGCCCCGCAAC
CTCCCCTTCTACGAGCGGCTCGGCTTCACCGTCACCGCCGACGTCGAGGTGCCCGAAGGACCGCGCACCT
GGTGCATGACCCGCAAGCCCGGTGCCAGTTAACGAATTCTAGATCTTGAGACAAATGGCAGTATTCATCC
ACAATTTTAAAAGAAAAGGGGGGATTGGGGGGTACAGTGCAGGGGAAAGAATAGTAGACATAATAGCAAC
AGACATACAAACTAAAGAATTACAAAAACAAATTACAAAAATTCAAAATTTTCGGGTTTATTACAGGGAC
AGCAGAGATCCACTTTGGCGCCGGCTCGAGGCCTGCAGGTGCAAAGATGGATAAAGTTTTAAACAGAGAG
GAATCTTTGCAGCTAATGGACCTTCTAGGTCTTGAAAGGAGTGGGAATTGGCTCCGGTGCCCGTCAGTGG
GCAGAGCGCACATCGCCCACAGTCCCCGAGAAGTTGGGGGGAGGGGTCGGCAATTGAACCGGTGCCTAGA
GAAGGTGGCGCGGGGTAAACTGGGAAAGTGATGTCGTGTACTGGCTCCGCCTTTTTCCCGAGGGTGGGGG
AGAACCGTATATAAGTGCAGTAGTCGCCGTGAACGTTCTTTTTCGCAACGGGTTTGCCGCCAGAACACAG
GTAAGTGCCGTGTGTGGTTCCCGCGGGCCTGGCCTCTTTACGGGTTATGGCCCTTGCGTGCCTTGAATTA
CTTCCACCTGGCTGCAGTACGTGATTCTTGATCCCGAGCTTCGGGTTGGAAGTGGGTGGGAGAGTTCGAG
GCCTTGCGCTTAAGGAGCCCCTTCGCCTCGTGCTTGAGTTGAGGCCTGGCCTGGGCGCTGGGGCCGCCGC
GTGCGAATCTGGTGGCACCTTCGCGCCTGTCTCGCTGCTTTCGATAAGTCTCTAGCCATTTAAAATTTTT
GATGACCTGCTGCGACGCTTTTTTTCTGGCAAGATAGTCTTGTAAATGCGGGCCAAGATCTGCACACTGG
TATTTCGGTTTTTGGGGCCGCGGGCGGCGACGGGGCCCGTGCGTCCCAGCGCACATGTTCGGCGAGGCGG
GGCCTGCGAGCGCGGCCACCGAGAATCGGACGGGGGTAGTCTCAAGCTGGCCGGCCTGCTCTGGTGCCTG
GCCTCGCGCCGCCGTGTATCGCCCCGCCCTGGGCGGCAAGGCTGGCCCGGTCGGCACCAGTTGCGTGAGC
GGAAAGATGGCCGCTTCCCGGCCCTGCTGCAGGGAGCTCAAAATGGAGGACGCGGCGCTCGGGAGAGCGG
GCGGGTGAGTCACCCACACAAAGGAAAAGGGCCTTTCCGTCCTCAGCCGTCGCTTCATGTGACTCCACGG
AGTACCGGGCGCCGTCCAGGCACCTCGATTAGTTCTCGAGCTTTTGGAGTACGTCGTCTTTAGGTTGGGG
GGAGGGGTTTTATGCGATGGAGTTTCCCCACACTGAGTGGGTGGAGACTGAAGTTAGGCCAGCTTGGCAC
TTGATGTAATTCTCCTTGGAATTTGCCCTTTTTGAGTTTGGATCTTGGTTCATTCTCAAGCCTCAGACAG
TGGTTCAAAGTTTTTTTCTTCCATTTCAGGTGTCGTGAGGCTAGCACCGCCACCATGCAGCACTACGGGG
TGAACGGCTACTCACTGCACGCCATGAACTCACTCAGCGCCATGTACAACCTGCACCAGCAGGCAGCCCA
GCAGGCCCAGCATGCCCCCGACTACCGGCCTTCAGTGCATGCGCTTACATTGGCTGAGCGCCTGGCTGAC
ATCATCTTGGAGGCCCGTTATGGTTCCCAGCACCGCAAACAACGTCGCAGCCGCACAGCGTTCACGGCTC
AGCAGCTCGAGGCCCTGGAAAAGACCTTCCAGAAGACTCACTACCCAGATGTGGTGATGCGTGAGAGGCT
GGCCATGTGCACCAACCTGCCTGAGGCCCGGGTGCAGGTGTGGTTCAAGAACCGCCGGGCCAAGTTCCGG
AAGAAGCAGCGTAGCCTGCAGAAGGAACAGCTCCAGAAGCAGAAGGAGGCTGAGGGCTCCCATGGGGAAG
GCAAGGCCGAGGCCCCCACTCCAGATACCCAGCTGGACACTGAGCAGCCCCCACGTCTGCCTGGCAGCGA
CCCCCCTGCTGAGCTTCACCTGAGTCTGTCTGAGCAGTCAGCCAGTGAGTCAGCCCCCGAGGATCAGCCG
GACCGTGAGGAGGACCCCAGGGCAGGGGCTGAGGACCCCAAAGCTGAGAAGAGCCCTGGGGCTGACAGCA
AGGGGCTGGGCTGCAAGAGGGGCAGCCCCAAGGCAGATTCCCCAGGCAGCCTGACCATCACTCCTGTGGC
CCCAGGGGGTGGCCTCCTGGGCCCCTCCCACTCCTATTCCTCGTCCCCGCTGAGCCTCTTCCGTCTGCAG
GAGCAATTCCGCCAGCACATGGCGGCCACCAACAACCTGGTGCACTACTCGTCCTTCGAAGTAGGGGGTC
CGGCCCCTGCTGCTGCAGCGGCGGCTGCTGCTGTGCCCTACCTGGGCGTCAACATGGCCCCGCTGGGCTC
ACTGCACTGCCAGTCCTACTACCAGTCCCTGTCAGCAGCCGCTGCTGCCCACCAGGGTGTGTGGGGGTCT
CCTCTGCTGCCTGCACCCCCAGCAGGCCTGGCTCCTGCATCAGCTACCCTGAACAGTAAAACCACAAGCA
TCGAGAACCTGCGGCTCCGGGCCAAGCAGCACGCGGCCTCCCTGGGACTCGATACGCTGCCCAACTAGTA
ATGAACTAGTCCGTAACTTGAAAGTATTTCGATTTCTTGGCTTTATATATCTTGTGGAAAGGACGAGTAG
AACTCATTGTTTAATCATTAACGCGTTAAGTCGACAATCAACCTCTGGATTACAAAATTTGTGAAAGATT
GACTGGTATTCTTAACTATGTTGCTCCTTTTACGCTATGTGGATACGCTGCTTTAATGCCTTTGTATCAT
GCTATTGCTTCCCGTATGGCTTTCATTTTCTCCTCCTTGTATAAATCCTGGTTGCTGTCTCTTTATGAGG
AGTTGTGGCCCGTTGTCAGGCAACGTGGCGTGGTGTGCACTGTGTTTGCTGACGCAACCCCCACTGGTTG
GGGCATTGCCACCACCTGTCAGCTCCTTTCCGGGACTTTCGCTTTCCCCCTCCCTATTGCCACGGCGGAA
CTCATCGCCGCCTGCCTTGCCCGCTGCTGGACAGGGGCTCGGCTGTTGGGCACTGACAATTCCGTGGTGT
TGTCGGGGAAATCATCGTCCTTTCCTTGGCTGCTCGCCTGTGTTGCCACCTGGATTCTGCGCGGGACGTC
CTTCTGCTACGTCCCTTCGGCCCTCAATCCAGCGGACCTTCCTTCCCGCGGCCTGCTGCCGGCTCTGCGG
CCTCTTCCGCGTCTTCGCCTTCGCCCTCAGACGAGTCGGATCTCCCTTTGGGCCGCCTCCCCGCGTCGAC
TTTAAGACCAATGACTTACAAGGCAGCTGTAGATCTTAGCCACTTTTTAAAAGAAAAGGGGGGACTGGAA
GGGCTAATTCACTCCCAACGAAGACAAGATCTGCTTTTTGCTTGTACTGGGTCTCTCTGGTTAGACCAGA
TCTGAGCCTGGGAGCTCTCTGGCTAACTAGGGAACCCACTGCTTAAGCCTCAATAAAGCTTGCCTTGAGT
GCTTCAAGTAGTGTGTGCCCGTCTGTTGTGTGACTCTGGTAACTAGAGATCCCTCAGACCCTTTTAGTCA
GTGTGGAAAATCTCTAGCAGTACGTATAGTAGTTCATGTCATCTTATTATTCAGTATTTATAACTTGCAA
AGAAATGAATATCAGAGAGTGAGAGGAACTTGTTTATTGCAGCTTATAATGGTTACAAATAAAGCAATAG
CATCACAAATTTCACAAATAAAGCATTTTTTTCACTGCATTCTAGTTGTGGTTTGTCCAAACTCATCAAT
GTATCTTATCATGTCTGGCTCTAGCTATCCCGCCCCTAACTCCGCCCATCCCGCCCCTAACTCCGCCCAG
TTCCGCCCATTCTCCGCCCCATGGCTGACTAATTTTTTTTATTTATGCAGAGGCCGAGGCCGCCTCGGCC
TCTGAGCTATTCCAGAAGTAGTGAGGAGGCTTTTTTGGAGGCCTAGGGACGTACCCAATTCGCCCTATAG
TGAGTCGTATTACGCGCGCTCACTGGCCGTCGTTTTACAACGTCGTGACTGGGAAAACCCTGGCGTTACC
CAACTTAATCGCCTTGCAGCACATCCCCCTTTCGCCAGCTGGCGTAATAGCGAAGAGGCCCGCACCGATC
GCCCTTCCCAACAGTTGCGCAGCCTGAATGGCGAATGGG
[124 nt withheld, positions 6830-6953]
C
[91 nt withheld, positions 6955-7045]
A
[49 nt withheld, positions 7047-7095]
CCTTTGACGTTGGAGTCCACGTTCTTT
[37 nt withheld, positions 7123-7159]
ACCCTATCTCGGTCTATTCTTTTGATTTATAAGGGATTTTGCCGATTTCGGCCTATTGGTTAAAAAATGA
GCTGATTTAACAAAAATTTAACGCGAATTTTAACAAAATATTAACGCTTACAATTTAGGTGGCACTTTTC
GGGGAAATGTGCGCGGAACCCCTATTTGTTTATTTTTCTAAATACATTCAAATATGTATCCGCTCATGAG
ACAATAACCCTGATAAATGCTTCAATAATATTGAAAAAGGAAGAGTATGAGTATTCAACATTTCCGTGTC
GCCCTTATTCCCTTTTTTGCGGCATTTTGCCTTCCTGTTTTTGCTCACCCAGAAACGCTGGTGAAAGTAA
AAGATGCTGAAGATCAGTTGGGTGCACGAGTGGGTTACATCGAACTGGATCTCAACAGCGGTAAGATCCT
TGAGAGTTTTCGCCCCGAAGAACGTTTTCCAATGATGAGCACTTTTAAAGTTCTGCTATGTGGCGCGGTA
TTATCCCGTATTGACGCCGGGCAAGAGCAACTCGGTCGCCGCATACACTATTCTCAGAATGACTTGGTTG
AGTACTCACCAGTCACAGAAAAGCATCTTACGGATGGCATGACAGTAAGAGAATTATGCAGTGCTGCCAT
AACCATGAGTGATAACACTGCGGCCAACTTACTTCTGACAACGATCGGAGGACCGAAGGAGCTAACCGCT
TTTTTGCACAACATGGGGGATCATGTAACTCGCCTTGATCGTTGGGAACCGGAGCTGAATGAAGCCATAC
CAAACGACGAGCGTGACACCACGATGCCTGTAGCAATGGCAACAACGTTGCGCAAACTATTAACTGGCGA
ACTACTTACTCTAGCTTCCCGGCAACAATTAATAGACTGGATGGAGGCGGATAAAGTTGCAGGACCACTT
CTGCGCTCGGCCCTTCCGGCTGGCTGGTTTATTGCTGATAAATCTGGAGCCGGTGAGCGTGGGTCTCGCG
GTATCATTGCAGCACTGGGGCCAGATGGTAAGCCCTCCCGTATCGTAGTTATCTACACGACGGGGAGTCA
GGCAACTATGGATGAACGAAATAGACAGATCGCTGAGATAGGTGCCTCACTGATTAAGCATTGGTAACTG
TCAGACCAAGTTTACTCATATATACTTTAGATTGATTTAAAACTTCATTTTTAATTTAAAAGGATCTAGG
TGAAGATCCTTTTTGATAATCTCATGACCAAAATCCCTTAACGTGAGTTTTCGTTCCACTGAGCGTCAGA
CCCCGTAGAAAAGATCAAAGGATCTTCTTGAGATCCTTTTTTTCTGCGCGTAATCTGCTGCTTGCAAACA
AAAAAACCACCGCTACCAGCGGTGGTTTGTTTGCCGGATCAAGAGCTACCAACTCTTTTTCCGAAGGTAA
CTGGCTTCAGCAGAGCGCAGATACCAAATACTGTTCTTCTAGTGTAGCCGTAGTTAGGCCACCACTTCAA
GAACTCTGTAGCACCGCCTACATACCTCGCTCTGCTAATCCTGTTACCAGTGGCTGCTGCCAGTGGCGAT
AAGTCGTGTCTTACCGGGTTGGACTCAAGACGATAGTTACCGGATAAGGCGCAGCGGTCGGGCTGAACGG
GGGGTTCGTGCACACAGCCCAGCTTGGAGCGAACGACCTACACCGAACTGAGATACCTACAGCGTGAGCT
ATGAGAAAGCGCCACGCTTCCCGAAGGGAGAAAGGCGGACAGGTATCCGGTAAGCGGCAGGGTCGGAACA
GGAGAGCGCACGAGGGAGCTTCCAGGGGGAAACGCCTGGTATCTTTATAGTCCTGTCGGGTTTCGCCACC
TCTGACTTGAGCGTCGATTTTTGTGATGCTCGTCAGGGGGGCGGAGCCTATGGAAAAACGCCAGCAACGC
GGCCTTTTTACGGTTCCTGGCCTTTTGCTGGCCTTTTGCTCACATGTTCTTTCCTGCGTTATCCCCTGAT
TCTGTGGATAACCGTATTACCGCCTTTGAGTGAGCTGATACCGCTCGCCGCAGCCGAACGACCGAGCGCA
GCGAGTCAGTGAGCGAGGAAGCGGAAGAGCGCCCAATACGCAAACCGCCTCTCCCCGCGCGTTGGCCGAT
TCATTAATGCAGCTGGCACGACAGGTTTCCCGACTGGAAAGCGGGCAGTGAGCGCAACGCAATTAATGTG
AGTTAGCTCACTCATTAGGCACCCCAGGCTTTACACTTTATGCTTCCGGCTCGTATGTTGTGTGGAATTG
TGAGCGGATAACAATTTCACACAGGAAACAGCTATGACCATGATTACGCCAAGCGCGCAATTAACCCTCA
CTAAAGGGAACAAAAGCTGGAGCTGCAAGC
