>Addgene plasmid #142252 | TFORF1157 | depositor partial sequence | sequence record 278894 | Insert
ACCGCCACCATGCAGCACTACGGGGTGAACGGCTACTCACTGCACGCCATGAACTCACTCAGCGCCATGT
ACAACCTGCACCAGCAGGCAGCCCAGCAGGCCCAGCATGCCCCCGACTACCGGCCTTCAGTGCATGCGCT
TACATTGGCTGAGCGCCTGGCTGACATCATCTTGGAGGCCCGTTATGGTTCCCAGCACCGCAAACAACGT
CGCAGCCGCACAGCGTTCACGGCTCAGCAGCTCGAGGCCCTGGAAAAGACCTTCCAGAAGACTCACTACC
CAGATGTGGTGATGCGTGAGAGGCTGGCCATGTGCACCAACCTGCCTGAGGCCCGGGTGCAGGTGTGGTT
CAAGAACCGCCGGGCCAAGTTCCGGAAGAAGCAGCGTAGCCTGCAGAAGGAACAGCTCCAGAAGCAGAAG
GAGGCTGAGGGCTCCCATGGGGAAGGCAAGGCCGAGGCCCCCACTCCAGATACCCAGCTGGACACTGAGC
AGCCCCCACGTCTGCCTGGCAGCGACCCCCCTGCTGAGCTTCACCTGAGTCTGTCTGAGCAGTCAGCCAG
TGAGTCAGCCCCCGAGGATCAGCCGGACCGTGAGGAGGACCCCAGGGCAGGGGCTGAGGACCCCAAAGCT
GAGAAGAGCCCTGGGGCTGACAGCAAGGGGCTGGGCTGCAAGAGGGGCAGCCCCAAGGCAGATTCCCCAG
GCAGCCTGACCATCACTCCTGTGGCCCCAGGGGGTGGCCTCCTGGGCCCCTCCCACTCCTATTCCTCGTC
CCCGCTGAGCCTCTTCCGTCTGCAGGAGCAATTCCGCCAGCACATGGCGGCCACCAACAACCTGGTGCAC
TACTCGTCCTTCGAAGTAGGGGGTCCGGCCCCTGCTGCTGCAGCGGCGGCTGCTGCTGTGCCCTACCTGG
GCGTCAACATGGCCCCGCTGGGCTCACTGCACTGCCAGTCCTACTACCAGTCCCTGTCAGCAGCCGCTGC
TGCCCACCAGGGTGTGTGGGGGTCTCCTCTGCTGCCTGCACCCCCAGCAGGCCTGGCTCCTGCATCAGCT
ACCCTGAACAGTAAAACCACAAGCATCGAGAACCTGCGGCTCCGGGCCAAGCAGCACGCGGCCTCCCTGG
GACTCGATACGCTGCCCAACTAGTAATGAACTAGTCCGTAACTTGAAAGTATTTCGATTTCTTGGCTTTA
TATATCTTGTGGAAAGGACGAGTAGAACTCATTGTTTAATCATTA
