>Addgene plasmid #142252 | TFORF1157 | depositor partial sequence | sequence record 278895 | Barcode
GTAGAACTCATTGTTTAATCATTA
